Addgene plasmid #104073: pTECH-MmPylRS(IPYE)
Purpose: Expression plasmid encoding MmPylRS(IPYE) and pylT
Depositing lab: David Liu. Depositing organization: Harvard University. Publication: Continuous directed evolution of aminoacyl-tRNA synthetases. Bryson DI, Fan C, Guo LT, Miller C, Soll D, Liu DR. Nat Chem Biol. 2017 Oct 16. doi: 10.1038/nchembio.2474. PubMed 29035361.
Backbone
  Vector backbone: p15A
  Backbone manufacturer: Liu Lab
  Total vector size (bp): 3943
  Vector type: Bacterial Expression
Growth in bacteria
  Bacterial resistance: Chloramphenicol, 25 μg/mL
  Growth temperature: 37°C
  Growth strain: DH5alpha
  Copy number: Low Copy
Gene/Insert
  Gene/Insert name: Plpp MmPylRS(IPYE); PproK pyl
  Species: Synthetic
  Mutation: Contains activating mutations V31I, T56P, H62Y, A100E (IPYE) in the MmPylRS gene
  Promoter: Plpp and PproK
  Cloning method: Ligation Independent Cloning
  Sequencing primers: 5′ n/a; 3′ n/a
Terms and licenses: Academic/Nonprofit Terms; Industry Terms: Not Available to Industry
How to cite: pTECH-MmPylRS(IPYE) was a gift from David Liu (Addgene plasmid # 104073 ; http://n2t.net/addgene:104073 ; RRID:Addgene_104073)
