[The description below was written by a language model from this plasmid's Addgene catalogue record and pLannotate feature annotations shown in this document.]
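Description:
pTECH-MmPylRS(IPYE) is a small (3,943 bp) bacterial expression plasmid that supplies an orthogonal aminoacyl-tRNA synthetase/tRNA pair to E. coli. It replicates from the p15A origin, which the record lists as low copy and which is compatible with ColE1-type plasmids, so it can be maintained alongside a second plasmid such as a reporter or target-gene construct. Selection is by chloramphenicol, through a cat gene under its native promoter. The feature table also picks up several short fragments (RSF ori, IS1, lacI, lacZα, TcR, a tet promoter and a SET1-like match). These appear to be remnants of pACYC-type backbone ancestry or chance short matches rather than functional parts.

The payload consists of two expression units. The first is the Methanosarcina mazei pyrrolysyl-tRNA synthetase gene (pylS, about 1.36 kb), recorded as driven by the constitutive lpp promoter. It carries four substitutions, V31I, T56P, H62Y and A100E, collectively called IPYE, which the record describes as activating mutations. The second is pylT, the cognate tRNA(Pyl), recorded as driven by the proK promoter. It corresponds to the annotated tRNA feature downstream of the synthetase. Neither promoter is annotated in the feature table, so their positions come only from the catalogue fields.

PylRS naturally charges tRNA(Pyl), which decodes the UAG amber stop codon, and the pair is widely used for site-specific incorporation of noncanonical amino acids by amber suppression. This construct comes from work on continuous directed evolution of aminoacyl-tRNA synthetases. It provides the enhanced-activity IPYE variant in a form suited to amber-suppression assays and protein expression in E. coli.
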