Features (pLannotate 1.2.2; 12 found; start..end, strand, type, name):
      1..546     +  rep_origin     p15A ori: Plasmids containing the medium-copy-number p15A origin of replication can be propagated in E. coli cells that contain a second plasmid with the ColE1 origin.
    634..689     +  rep_origin     RSF ori (fragment): Plasmids containing the RSF 1030 origin of replication can be propagated in E. coli cells that contain additional plasmids with compatible origins.
    808..876     -  mobile_element IS1 (fragment): prokaryotic transposable element IS1
    876..968     +  promoter       cat promoter (fragment): promoter of the E. coli cat gene encoding chloramphenicol acetyltransferase
    969..1625    +  CDS            cat: CAT_ECOLX - Experimental evidence at protein level: Swiss-Prot protein existence level 1. This enzyme is an effector of chloramphenicol resistance in bacteria. From Escherichia coli. This protein is used as a marker in many commonly used cloning vectors, such as pACYC184.
   1881..3242    +  CDS            pylS: PYLS_METMA - Experimental evidence at protein level: Swiss-Prot protein existence level 1. Catalyzes the attachment of pyrrolysine to tRNA(Pyl). Pyrrolysine is a lysine derivative encoded by the termination codon UAG. From Methanosarcina mazei (strain ATCC BAA-159 / DSM 3647 / Goe1 / Go1 / JCM 11833 / OCM 88) (Methanosarcina frisia).
   3250..3267    +  CDS            SET1 (fragment): solubility-enhancement tag derived from T7 phage gene 10B
   3358..3398    +  CDS            lacI (fragment): lac repressor; lacI; The lac repressor binds to the lac operator to inhibit transcription in E. coli. This inhibition can be relieved by adding lactose or isopropyl-β-D-thiogalactopyranoside (IPTG).
   3496..3564    +  ncRNA          tRNA: Accession: RF00005 - tRNA
   3607..3654    +  CDS            lacZα (fragment): LacZα fragment of β-galactosidase; lacZ fragment
   3655..3756    -  CDS            TcR (fragment): tetracycline efflux protein; tet; confers resistance to tetracycline
   3804..3832    -  promoter       tet promoter: E. coli promoter for tetracycline efflux protein gene
>Addgene plasmid #104073 | pTECH-MmPylRS(IPYE) | addgene full sequence | sequence record 199828 | Addgene Full NGS Result
TTGAGATCGTTTTGGTCTGCGCGTAATCTCTTGCTCTGAAAACGAAAAAACCGCCTTGCAGGGCGGTTTT
TCGAAGGTTCTCTGAGCTACCAACTCTTTGAACCGAGGTAACTGGCTTGGAGGAGCGCAGCCACCAAAAC
TTGTCCTTTCAGTTTAGCCTTAACCGGCGCATGACTTCAAGACTAACTCCTCTAAATCAATTACCAGTGG
CTGCTGCCAGTGGTGCTTTTGCATGTCTTTCCGGGTTGGACTCAAGACGATAGTTACCGGATAAGGCGCA
GCGGTCGGACTGAACGGGGGGTTCGTGCATACAGTCCAGCTTGGAGCGAACTGCCTACCCGGAACTGAGT
GTCAGGCGTGGAATGAGACAAACGCGGCCATAACAGCGGAATGACACCGGTAAACCGAAAGGCAGGAACA
GGAGAGCGCACGAGGGAGCCGCCAGGGGGAAACGCCTGGTATCTTTATAGTCCTGTCGGGTTTCGCCACC
ACTGATTTGAGCGTCAGATTTCGTGATGCTTGTCAGGGGGGCGGAGCCTATGGAAAAACGGCTTTGCCGC
GGCCCTCTCACTTCCCTGTTAAGTATCTTCCTGGCATCTTCCAGGAAATCTCCGCCCCGTTCGTAAGCCA
TTTCCGCTCGCCGCAGTCGAACGACCGAGCGTAGCGAGTCAGTGAGCGAGGAAGCGGAATATATCCTGTA
TCACATATTCTGCTGACGCACCGGTGCAGCCTTTTTTCTCCTGCCACATGAAGCACTTCACTGACACCCT
CATCAGTGCCAACATAGTAAGCCAGTATACACTCCGCTAGCGCTGATGTCCGGCGGTGCTTTTGCCGTTA
CGCACCACCCCGTCAGTAGCTGAACAGGAGGGACAGTAAGAGGTTCCAACTTTCACCATAATGAAATAAG
ATCACTACCGGGCGTATTTTTTGAGTTATCGAGATTTTCAGGAGCTAAGGAAGCTAAAATGGAGAAAAAA
ATCACTGGATATACCACCGTTGATATATCCCAATGGCATCGTAAAGAACATTTTGAGGCATTTCAGTCAG
TTGCTCAATGTACCTATAACCAGACCGTTCAGCTGGACATTACGGCCTTTTTAAAGACCGTAAAGAAAAA
TAAGCACAAGTTTTATCCGGCCTTTATTCACATTCTTGCCCGCCTGATGAATGCTCATCCGGAATTTCGT
ATGGCAATGAAAGACGGTGAGCTGGTGATATGGGATAGTGTTCACCCTTGTTACACCGTTTTCCATGAGC
AAACTGAAACGTTTTCATCGCTCTGGAGTGAATACCACGACGATTTCCGGCAGTTTCTACACATATATTC
GCAAGATGTGGCGTGTTACGGCGAAAACCTGGCCTATTTCCCTAAAGGGTTTATTGAGAATATGTTTTTC
GTCTCAGCCAATCCCTGGGTGAGTTTCACCAGTTTTGATTTAAACGTGGCCAATATGGACAACTTCTTCG
CCCCCGTTTTCACCATGGGCAAATATTATACGCAAGGCGACAAGGTGCTGATGCCGCTGGCGATTCAGGT
TCATCATGCCGTTTGTGATGGCTTCCATGTCGGCAGAATGCTTAATGAATTACAACAGTACTGCGATGAG
TGGCAGGGCGGGGCGTAATTTTTTTAAGGCAGTTATTGGTGCCCTTAAACGCCTGGTTGCTACGCCTGAA
TAAGTGATAATAAGCGGATGAATGGCAGAAATTCGAAAGCAAATTCGACCCGGGCGGCCGCAACCCAGCG
TTCGATGCTTCTTTGAGCGAACGATCAAAAATAAGTGCCTTCCCATCAAAAAAATATTCTCAACATAAAA
AACTTTGTGTAATACTTGTAACGCTACATGGAGATTAACTCAATCTAGAGGGTAACTAGTATGGATAAAA
AACCACTAAACACTCTGATATCTGCAACCGGGCTCTGGATGTCCAGGACCGGAACAATTCATAAAATAAA
ACACCACGAAATCTCTCGAAGCAAAATCTATATTGAAATGGCATGCGGAGACCACCTTGTTGTAAACAAC
TCCAGGAGCAGCAGGCCTGCAAGAGCGCTCAGGTACCACAAATACAGGAAGACCTGCAAACGCTGCAGGG
TTTCGGATGAGGATCTCAATAAGTTCCTCACAAAGGCAAACGAAGACCAGACAAGCGTAAAAGTCAAGGT
CGTTTCTGAACCTACCAGAACGAAAAAGGCAATGCCAAAATCCGTTGCGAGAGCCCCGAAACCTCTTGAG
AATACAGAAGCGGCACAGGCTCAACCTTCTGGATCTAAATTTTCACCTGCGATACCGGTTTCCACCCAAG
AGTCAGTTTCTGTCCCGGCATCTGTTTCAACATCAATATCAAGCATTTCTACAGGAGCAACTGCATCCGC
ACTGGTAAAAGGGAATACGAATCCCATTACATCCATGTCTGCCCCTGTTCAGGCAAGTGCCCCCGCACTT
ACGAAGAGCCAGACTGACAGGCTTGAAGTCCTGTTAAACCCAAAAGATGAGATTTCCCTGAATTCCGGCA
AGCCTTTCAGGGAGCTTGAGTCCGAATTGCTCTCTCGCAGAAAAAAAGACCTGCAGCAGATCTACGCGGA
AGAAAGGGAGAATTATCTGGGGAAACTCGAGCGTGAAATTACCAGGTTCTTTGTGGACAGGGGTTTTCTG
GAAATAAAATCCCCGATCCTGATCCCTCTTGAGTATATCGAAAGGATGGGCATTGATAATGATACCGAAC
TTTCAAAACAGATCTTCAGGGTTGACAAGAACTTCTGCCTGAGACCCATGCTTGCTCCAAACCTTTACAA
CTACCTGCGCAAGCTTGACAGGGCCCTGCCTGATCCAATAAAAATTTTTGAAATAGGCCCATGCTACAGA
AAAGAGTCCGACGGCAAAGAACACCTCGAAGAGTTTACCATGCTGAACTTCTGCCAGATGGGATCGGGAT
GCACACGGGAAAATCTTGAAAGCATAATTACGGACTTCCTGAACCACCTGGGAATTGATTTCAAGATCGT
AGGCGATTCCTGCATGGTCTATGGGGATACCCTTGATGTAATGCACGGAGACCTGGAACTTTCCTCTGCA
GTAGTCGGACCCATACCGCTTGACCGGGAATGGGGTATTGATAAACCCTGGATAGGGGCAGGTTTCGGGC
TCGAACGCCTTCTAAAGGTTAAACACGACTTTAAAAATATCAAGAGAGCTGCAAGGTCCGAGTCTTACTA
TAACGGGATTTCTACCAACCTGTAACCTAGGCTGCTGCCACCGCTGAGATCTATGCCCCGCGCCCACAGG
AAGGAGCTACCGGCAGCGGTGCGGACTGTTGTAACTCATAATAAGAAATGAGGCCGCTCATGGCGTTCTG
TTGCCCGTCTCGCTGGTGAAAAGAAAAACCACCCTGGCTAACTAAGCGGCCTGCTGACTTTCTCGCCGAT
CAAAAGGCATTTTGCTATTAAGGGATTGACGAGGGCGTATCTGCGCAGTAAGATGCGCCCCGCATTGGAA
ACCTGATCATGTAGATCGAATGGACTCTAAATCCGTTCAGCCGGGTTAGATTCCCGGGGTTTCCGCCAAA
TTCGAAAAGCCTGCTCAACGAGCAGGCTTTTTTGCATGGCGTTACCCAACTTAATCGCCTTGCAGCACAT
CCCCCTTTCGCCAGATCCCGCAAGAGGCCCGGCAGTACCGGCATAACCAAGCCTATGCCTACAGCATCCA
GGGTGACGGTGCCGAGGATGACGATGAGCGCATTGTTAGATTTCATACACGGTGCCTGACTGCGTTAGCA
ATTTAACTGTGATAAACTACCGCATTAAAGCTTATCGATGATAAGCTGTCAAACATGAGAATTACAACTT
ATATCGTATGGGGCTGACTTCAGGTGCTACATTTGAAGAGATAAATTGCACTGAAATCTAGAAATATTTT
ATCTGATTAATAAGATGATCTTC
