>Addgene plasmid #104073 | pTECH-MmPylRS(IPYE) | addgene partial sequence | sequence record 201726 | CAT-F 5'-GTTTGTGATGGCTTCCATGTC-3'
CAGTACTGCGATGAGTGGCAGGGCGGGGCGTAATTTTTTTAAGGCAGTTATTGGTGCCCTTAAACGCCTG
GTTGCTACGCCTGAATAAGTGATAATAAGCGGATGAATGGCAGAAATTCGAAAGCAAATTCGACCCGGGC
GGCCGCAACCCAGCGTTCGATGCTTCTTTGAGCGAACGATCAAAAATAAGTGCCTTCCCATCAAAAAAAT
ATTCTCAACATAAAAAACTTTGTGTAATACTTGTAACGCTACATGGAGATTAACTCAATCTAGAGGGTAA
CTAGTATGGATAAAAAACCACTAAACACTCTGATATCTGCAACCGGGCTCTGGATGTCCAGGACCGGAAC
AATTCATAAAATAAAACACCACGAAATCTCTCGAAGCAAAATCTATATTGAAATGGCATGCGGAGACCAC
CTTGTTGTAAACAACTCCAGGAGCAGCAGGCCTGCAAGAGCGCTCAGGTACCACAAATACAGGAAGACCT
GCAAACGCTGCAGGGTTTCGGATGAGGATCTCAATAAGTTCCTCACAAAGGCAAACGAAGACCAGACAAG
CGTAAAAGTCAAGGTCGTTTCTGAACCTACCAGAACGAAAAAGGCAATGCCAAAATCCGTTGCGAGAGCC
CCGAAACCTCTTGAGAATACAGAAGCGGCACAGGCTCAACCTTCTGGATCTAAATTTTCACCTGCGA
